>Addgene plasmid #25310 | TJP3 | depositor partial sequence | sequence record 11784 | Author sequence
GGTGATTCGTTCTATATTCGCACCCATTTTGAACTGGAGCCGAGCCCTCCGTCCGGCCTGGGTTTCACGC
GTGGAGATGTATTTCACGTCCTGGATACCCTGCATCCGGGGCCGGGCCAGTCTCACGCGCGCGGTGGCCA
TTGGCTGGCTGTTCGTATGGGACGCGACCTGCGTGAACAGGAGCGCGGTATCATTCCTAATCAGAGTCGC
GCCGAACAGCTGGCCTCCCTGGAGGCGGCCCAACGCGCAGTGGGGGTAGGCCCAGGTAGCTCAGCGGGAT
CGAACGCTCGTGCCGAGTTCTGGCGCCTGCGTGGCCTGCGCCGTGGGGCGAAAAAAACTACACAGCGCTC
CCGTGAGGACCTGTCGGCTCTGACGCGCCAGGGTCGTTACCCGCCGTATGAGCGCGTCGTTCTGCGTGAA
GCTAGCTTTAAACGCCCTGTGGTAATCCTGGGCCCAGTCGCCGACATTGCGATGCAAAAACTGACCGCTG
AAATGCCGGATCAGTTCGAGATCGCAGAAACTGTTTCGCGCACAGACAGCCCGAGTAAAATTATCAAACT
GGATACGGTGCGCGTAATTGCCGAAAAAGATAAACATGCGCTGCTGGACGTCACCCCAAGCGCTATTGAG
CGTCTGAATTACGTTCAATATTATCCGATCGTGGTATTTTTCATTCCGGAATCCCGCCCTGCACTGAAAG
CCCTGCGTCAGTGGCTGGCGCCAGCTAGTCGCCGTTCGACTCGCCGTCTGTACGCACAGGCCCAAAAACT
GCGCAAACACTCAAGCCATCTGTTTACGGCGACCATCCCGCTGAACGGTACATCCGATACCTGGTATCAG
GAGCTGAAAGCTATTATCCGTGAACAACAGACTCGCCCGATTTGGACAGCAGAGGACCAGCTG
