>Addgene plasmid #25310 | TJP3 | addgene partial sequence | sequence record 31393 | 25310 with T7-term
TAGCAGCCGGATCTCAGTGGTGGTGGTGGTGGTGCTCGAGTGCGGCCGCAAGCTTCGTCATCAGTGATGG
TGTATGATGCAGCTGGTCCTCTGCTGTCCAAATCGGGCGAGTCTGTTGTTCACGGATAATAGCTTTCAGC
TCCTGATACCAGGTATCGGATGTACCGTTCAGCGGGATGGTCGCCGTAAACAGATGGCTTGAGTGTTTGC
GCAGTTTTTGGGCCTGTGCGTACAGACGGCGAGTCGAACGGCGACTAGCTGGCGCCAGCCACTGACGCAG
GGCTTTCAGTGCAGGGCGGGATTCCGGAATGAAAAATACCACGATCGGATAATATTGAACGTAATTCAGA
CGCTCAATAGCGCTTGGGGTGACGTCCAGCAGCGCATGTTTATCTTTTTCGGCAATTACGCGCACCGTAT
CCAGTTTGATAATTTTACTCGGGCTGTCTGTGCGCGAAACAGTTTCTGCGATCTCGAACTGATCCGGCAT
TTCAGCGGTCAGTTTTTGCATCGCAATGTCGGCGACTGGGCCCAGGATTACCACAGGGCGTTTAAAGCTA
GCTTCACGCAGAACGACGCGCTCATACGGCGGGTAACGACCCTGGCGCGTCAGAGCCGACAGGTCCTCAC
GGGAGCGCTGTGTAGTTTTTTTCGCCCCACGGCGCAGGCCACGCAGGCGCCAGAACTCGGCACGAGCGTT
CGATCCCGCTGAGCTACCTGGGCCTACCCCCACTGCGCGTTGGGCCGCCTCCAGGGAGGCCAGCTGTTCG
GCGCGACTCTGATTAGGAATGATACCGCGCTCCTGTTCACGCAGGTCGCGTCCCATACGAACAGCCAGCC
AATGGCCACCGCGCGCGTGAGACT
