[The description below was written by a language model from this plasmid's Addgene catalogue record.]
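Description:
TJP3 is a bacterial expression plasmid built on pET28a-LIC-CHis, a ligation-independent-cloning derivative of the pET28a vector produced by a structural genomics group. It is selected with kanamycin, is listed as low copy, and is propagated in a standard cloning strain (DH5alpha). The record does not include a feature table, so the promoter and other regulatory elements are not explicitly stated. However, the listed sequencing primers (T7 forward and T7 terminator) are consistent with the usual pET arrangement, in which the insert sits between a T7 promoter and T7 terminator and is expressed in E. coli hosts that supply T7 RNA polymerase.

The insert is a 903 bp fragment of human TJP3 (tight junction protein 3, also called zona occludens 3, ZO-3 or ZO3). It encodes residues G508 to L808 rather than the full open reading frame, and the record describes this region as the kinase domain of the protein. A hexahistidine tag is fused to the C terminus of the fragment, which allows the recombinant protein to be purified by immobilised metal affinity chromatography.

The stated purpose is bacterial production of this domain for structure determination, and the depositor links the construct to a deposited Protein Data Bank structure. It is therefore suited to producing purified ZO-3 domain protein for crystallography or for related biochemical and biophysical work, not to studies that need the full-length protein. Although the backbone is a LIC vector, the catalogue lists the cloning method as restriction enzyme.
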