Addgene plasmid #25310: TJP3
Purpose: Bacterial expression for structure determination; may not be full ORF
Depositing lab: Cheryl Arrowsmith. Depositing organization: University of Toronto.
Backbone
  Vector backbone: pET28a-LIC-CHis
  Backbone manufacturer: SGC
  Backbone size w/o insert (bp): 7328
  Vector type: Bacterial Expression
Growth in bacteria
  Bacterial resistance: Kanamycin, 50 μg/mL
  Growth temperature: 37°C
  Growth strain: DH5alpha
  Copy number: Low Copy
Gene/Insert
  Gene/Insert name: TJP3:G508-L808:cH6 (alt names: PDB: 3KFV; tight junction protein 3 (zona occludens 3), kinase domain; TJP3)
  Species: H. sapiens (human)
  Insert size (bp): 903
  Mutation: Contains amino acids G508-L808
  Entrez Gene: TJP3 (a.k.a. ZO-3, ZO3)
  Tag / fusion protein: His (C terminal on insert)
  Cloning method: Restriction Enzyme
  Sequencing primers: 5′ T7; 3′ T7-term
Terms and licenses: Academic/Nonprofit Terms; Industry Terms: Not Available to Industry
Depositor comments: PDB: 3KFV. http://www.thesgc.org/structures/3KFV/
How to cite: TJP3 was a gift from Cheryl Arrowsmith (Addgene plasmid # 25310 ; http://n2t.net/addgene:25310 ; RRID:Addgene_25310)
